>Addgene plasmid #100856 | pAAV.Syn.Flex.NES-jRGECO1b.WPRE.SV40 | addgene full sequence | sequence record 214502 | Addgene NGS Result
CCATTCGCCATTCAGGCTGCGCAACTGTTGGGAAGGGCGATCGGTGCGGGCCTCTTCGCTATTACGCCAG
CTGCGCGCTCGCTCGCTCACTGAGGCCGCCCGGGCAAAGCCCGGGCGTCGGGCGACCTTTGGTCGCCCGG
CCTCAGTGAGCGAGCGAGCGCGCAGAGAGGGAGTGGCCAACTCCATCACTAGGGGTTCCTTGTAGTTAAT
GATTAACCCGCCATGCTACTTATCTACGTAGCCATGCTCTAGGAAGATCTCTGCAGAGGGCCCTGCGTAT
GAGTGCAAGTGGGTTTTAGGACCAGGATGAGGCGGGGTGGGGGTGCCTACCTGACGACCGACCCCGACCC
ACTGGACAAGCACCCAACCCCCATTCCCCAAATTGCGCATCCCCTATCAGAGAGGGGGAGGGGAAACAGG
ATGCGGCGAGGCGCGTGCGCACTGCCAGCTTCAGCACCGCGGACAGTGCCTTCGCCCCCGCCTGGCGGCG
CGCGCCACCGCCGCCTCAGCACTGAAGGCGCGCTGACGTCACTCGCCGGTCCCCCGCAAACTCCCCTTCC
CGGCCACCTTGGTCGCGTCCGCGCCGCCGCCGGCCCAGCCGGACCGCACCACGCGAGGCGCGAGATAGGG
GGGCACGGGCGCGACCATCTGCGCTGCGGCGCCGGCGACTCAGCGCTGCCTCAGTCTGCGGTGGGCAGCG
GAGGAGTCGTGTCGTGCCTGAGAGCGCAGTCGAATTCAAGCTGCTAGCAAGGATCCCCATAACTTCGTAT
AAAGTATCCTATACGAAGTTATATCAAAATAGGAAGACCAATGCTTCACCATCGACCCGAATTGCCAAGC
ATCACCATCGACCCATAACTTCGTATAATGTATGCTATACGAAGTTATACTAGAGCTTTCACTTCGCTGT
CATCATTTGTACAAACTCTTCGTAGTTTACCTGACCATCCCCATCGATGTCTGCTACCCTGATCATTTCA
TCAACCTCCTCATCTGTTAACTTCTCTCCAAGGTCTGTCATCACGTGGCGAAGCTCTGCTGCGCCGATGT
AGCCATTGCCGTCCTTATCAAACACGCGGAACGCTTCGCGAATTTCCTCTTCACTGTCTGTGTCATTCAT
TTTTCTTGCCATCATCGTCAGGAACTCAGGGAAGTCGAATGTGCCGTCACCGTCGGCATCTACTTCATTG
ATCATGTCCTGCAGCTCTGCTTCTGTGGGGTTCTGCCCCAGCGATCGCATCACCGTCCCAAGCTCCTTGG
TTGTTATCGTCCCATCCCCGTCCTTGTCAAAGCAGGAGAAAGCCTCTTTAAATTCTGCGATCTGCTCTTC
AGTCAGTTGGTCACGCGTAGCCTCCCAGCCCATGGTCTTCTTCTGCATTACGGGGCCGTCCGGAGGGAAG
TTGGTGCCGCGCAGCTTCACCTTGTAGATGAATACGCCGTCCTGCAGGGAGGAGTCCTGGTTCACGTGAA
TAATGCCGCCGTCCTCGAAGTTCATCACGCGCTCCCACCTGAAGCCCTCGGGGAAGGACAGCTTGAAGTA
GTCGGGGATGTCGGCTGGGTGCTTAATGTAGGCCTTGGAGCCGTACATGAACTGAGGGGACAGGATGTCC
CAGGCGAAGGGCAGGGGGCCACCCTTGGTCACCTTCAGCTTAGCGGTCTGAAAGGCCTCGTAGGGGCGGC
CCTCGCCCTCGCCCTCGATCTCGAACTCGTGGCCGTTCACGGAGCCCTCCATGTGCACCTTGAAGCGCAT
GAACTCCTTGATGATGGCCATGTTATCCTCCTCGCCCTTGCTCACCAGACTCCCGCCTGTACCTCCCTTG
TACAGCTCGTCCATGCCGCCGGTGGAGTGGCGGCCCTCGGCACATTCGCACTGTTCCACGATGGTGTAGT
CCTCGTTGTGGGAGACGATGTCCAACTTGATGTCCACCTTGTAGGCGCCGGGCAGCTGCACGGGCTTCTT
GGCCTTGTAGGTAGTCTTGACCTCGGCGGCGTAGTGGCCGCCGTCCTTCAGCCTCAGCCCCTTCTTGATC
TCGCTCTTAAGGGCGCCGTCCTCGGGGTACATCCGCTCGGAAACCACGGGTGAGCTCAGCCGACCTATAG
CTCTGACTGCGTGACCTGCCTTATTCCACTTACGACGTGATGAGTCGACCATTGTTGCGAGATCCTTATC
GTCATCGTCGTACAGATCCCGACCCATTTGCTGTCCACCAGTCATGCTAGCCATACCATGATGATGATGA
TGATGAGAACCTCCTCCAGTCTTGTTAATATCAAGTCCAGCCAACTTAAGAGCAAGCTCGTTCTGCAGCA
TGGTGGCGGATCCTAGTATAACTTCGTATAGGATACTTTATACGAAGTTATCATTGGGATTCTTCCTATT
TTGATCCAAGCATCACCATCGACCCTCTAGTCCAGATCTCACCATCGACCCATAACTTCGTATAGCATAC
ATTATACGAAGTTATGTCCCTCGAAGAGGTTCGAATTCGATATCAAGCTTATCGATAATCAACCTCTGGA
TTACAAAATTTGTGAAAGATTGACTGGTATTCTTAACTATGTTGCTCCTTTTACGCTATGTGGATACGCT
GCTTTAATGCCTTTGTATCATGCTATTGCTTCCCGTATGGCTTTCATTTTCTCCTCCTTGTATAAATCCT
GGTTGCTGTCTCTTTATGAGGAGTTGTGGCCCGTTGTCAGGCAACGTGGCGTGGTGTGCACTGTGTTTGC
TGACGCAACCCCCACTGGTTGGGGCATTGCCACCACCTGTCAGCTCCTTTCCGGGACTTTCGCTTTCCCC
CTCCCTATTGCCACGGCGGAACTCATCGCCGCCTGCCTTGCCCGCTGCTGGACAGGGGCTCGGCTGTTGG
GCACTGACAATTCCGTGGTGTTGTCGGGGAAATCATCGTCCTTTCCTTGGCTGCTCGCCTGTGTTGCCAC
CTGGATTCTGCGCGGGACGTCCTTCTGCTACGTCCCTTCGGCCCTCAATCCAGCGGACCTTCCTTCCCGC
GGCCTGCTGCCGGCTCTGCGGCCTCTTCCGCGTCTTCGCCTTCGCCCTCAGACGAGTCGGATCTCCCTTT
GGGCCGCCTCCCCGCATCGATACCGTCGACCCGGGCGGCCGCTTCGAGCAGACATGATAAGATACATTGA
TGAGTTTGGACAAACCACAACTAGAATGCAGTGAAAAAAATGCTTTATTTGTGAAATTTGTGATGCTATT
GCTTTATTTGTAACCATTATAAGCTGCAATAAACAAGTTAACAACAACAATTGCATTCATTTTATGTTTC
AGGTTCAGGGGGAGATGTGGGAGGTTTTTTAAAGCAAGTAAAACCTCTACAAATGTGGTAAAATCGATAA
GGATCTTCCTAGAGCATGGCTACGTAGATAAGTAGCATGGCGGGTTAATCATTAACTACAAGGAACCCCT
AGTGATGGAGTTGGCCACTCCCTCTCTGCGCGCTCGCTCGCTCACTGAGGCCGGGCGACCAAAGGTCGCC
CGACGCCCGGGCTTTGCCCGGGCGGCCTCAGTGAGCGAGCGAGCGCGCAGCTGGCGTAATAGCGAAGAGG
CCCGCACCGATCGCCCTTCCCAACAGTTGCGCAGCCTGAATGGCGAATGGG
[88 nt withheld, positions 3622-3709]
CCCCTTCGCTTTCTTCCCYTCCTTTCTGCGGGGAGAGGCGGTTTGCGTATTGGGCGCTCTTCCGCTTCCT
CGCTCACTGACTCGCTGCGCTCGGTCGTTCGGCTGCGGCGAGCGGTATCAGCTCACTCAAAGGCGGTAAT
ACGGTTATCCACAGAATCAGGGGATAACGCAGGAAAGAACATGTGAGCAAAAGGCCAGCAAAAGGCCAGG
AACCGTAAAAAGGCCGCGTTGCTGGCGTTTTTCCATAGGCTCCGCCCCCCTGACGAGCATCACAAAAATC
GACGCTCAAGTCAGAGGTGGCGAAACCCGACAGGACTATAAAGATACCAGGCGTTTCCCCCTGGAAGCTC
CCTCGTGCGCTCTCCTGTTCCGACCCTGCCGCTTACCGGATACCTGTCCGCCTTTCTCCCTTCGGGAAGC
GTGGCGCTTTCTCATAGCTCACGCTGTAGGTATCTCAGTTCGGTGTAGGTCGTTCGCTCCAAGCTGGGCT
GTGTGCACGAACCCCCCGTTCAGCCCGACCGCTGCGCCTTATCCGGTAACTATCGTCTTGAGTCCAACCC
GGTAAGACACGACTTATCGCCACTGGCAGCAGCCACTGGTAACAGGATTAGCAGAGCGAGGTATGTAGGC
GGTGCTACAGAGTTCTTGAAGTGGTGGCCTAACTACGGCTACACTAGAAGAACAGTATTTGGTATCTGCG
CTCTGCTGAAGCCAGTTACCTTCGGAAAAAGAGTTGGTAGCTCTTGATCCGGCAAACAAACCACCGCTGG
TAGCGGTGGTTTTTTTGTTTGCAAGCAGCAGATTACGCGCAGAAAAAAAGGATCTCAAGAAGATCCTTTG
ATCTTTTCTACGGGGTCTGACGCTCAGTGGAACGAAAACTCACGTTAAGGGATTTTGGTCATGAGATTAT
CAAAAAGGATCTTCACCTAGATCCTTTTAAATTAAAAATGAAGTTTTAAATCAATCTAAAGTATATATGA
GTAAACTTGGTCTGACAGTTACCAATGCTTAATCAGTGAGGCACCTATCTCAGCGATCTGTCTATTTCGT
TCATCCATAGTTGCCTGACTCCCCGTCGTGTAGATAACTACGATACGGGAGGGCTTACCATCTGGCCCCA
GTGCTGCAATGATACCGCGAGACCCACGCTCACCGGCTCCAGATTTATCAGCAATAAACCAGCCAGCCGG
AAGGGCCGAGCGCAGAAGTGGTCCTGCAACTTTATCCGCCTCCATCCAGTCTATTAATTGTTGCCGGGAA
GCTAGAGTAAGTAGTTCGCCAGTTAATAGTTTGCGCAACGTTGTTGCCATTGCTACAGGCATCGTGGTGT
CACGCTCGTCGTTTGGTATGGCTTCATTCAGCTCCGGTTCCCAACGATCAAGGCGAGTTACATGATCCCC
CATGTTGTGCAAAAAAGCGGTTAGCTCCTTCGGTCCTCCGATCGTTGTCAGAAGTAAGTTGGCCGCAGTG
TTATCACTCATGGTTATGGCAGCACTGCATAATTCTCTTACTGTCATGCCATCCGTAAGATGCTTTTCTG
TGACTGGTGAGTACTCAACCAAGTCATTCTGAGAATAGTGTATGCGGCGACCGAGTTGCTCTTGCCCGGC
GTCAATACGGGATAATACCGCGCCACATAGCAGAACTTTAAAAGTGCTCATCATTGGAAAACGTTCTTCG
GGGCGAAAACTCTCAAGGATCTTACCGCTGTTGAGATCCAGTTCGATGTAACCCACTCGTGCACCCAACT
GATCTTCAGCATCTTTTACTTTCACCAGCGTTTCTGGGTGAGCAAAAACAGGAAGGCAAAATGCCGCAAA
AAAGGGAATAAGGGCGACACGGAAATGTTGAATACTCATACTCTTCCTTTTTCAATATTATTGAAGCATT
TATCAGGGTTATTGTCTCATGAGCGGATACATATTTGAATGTATTTAGAAAAATAAACAAATAGGGGTTC
CGCGCACATTTCCCCGAAAAGTGCCACCTAAATTGTAAGCGTTAATATTTTGTTAAAATTCGCGTTAAAT
TTTTGTTAAATCAGCTCATTTTTTAACCAATAGGCCGAAATCGGCAAAATCCCTTATAAATCAAAAGAAT
AGACCGAGATAGGGT
[37 nt withheld, positions 5825-5861]
AAAGAACGTGGACTCCAACGTCAAAGG
[49 nt withheld, positions 5889-5937]
T
[91 nt withheld, positions 5939-6029]
G
[124 nt withheld, positions 6031-6154]
C
Features (pLannotate 1.2.2; 24 found; start..end, strand, type, name):
      4..73      -  CDS            lacZα (fragment): LacZα fragment of β-galactosidase; lacZ fragment
     68..200     -  repeat_region  AAV2 ITR (fragment): inverted terminal repeat of adeno-associated virus serotype 2 inverted
    282..729     +  promoter       hSyn promoter: human synapsin I promoter; confers neuron-specific expression (Kügler et al., 2003)
    759..792     -  protein_bind   lox2272: Cre-mediated recombination occurs in the 8-bp core sequence (GGATACTT). lox2272 sites are compatible with each other, but incompatible with loxP or loxN sites (Lee and Saito, 1988). Cre recombinase
    855..888     -  protein_bind   loxP: Cre-mediated recombination occurs in the 8-bp core sequence (GCATACAT). Cre recombinase
    902..1342    -  CDS            CALM1: CALM1_HUMAN - Also known as CALM, CAM, CAM1. Experimental evidence at protein level: Swiss-Prot protein existence level 1. (Microbial infection) Required for Legionella pneumophila SidJ glutamylase activity. From Homo sapiens (Human).
   1349..2075    -  CDS            HyPerRed (fragment): red fluorescent genetically encoded indicator for H2O2 ()
   2081..2137    -  CDS            calmodulin-binding peptide: calmodulin-binding peptide from avian smooth muscle myosin light chain kinase
   2165..2188    -  CDS            Xpress™ tag: Xpress™ epitope tag, including an enterokinase recognition and cleavage site
   2192..2224    -  CDS            T7 tag (gene 10 leader): leader peptide from bacteriophage T7 gene 10 promotes efficient translation in E. coli
   2225..2245    -  CDS            capTEV™ (fragment): composite tag for in vivo biotinylation, TEV protease cleavage, and 6xHis tagging
   2328..2361    +  protein_bind   lox2272: Cre-mediated recombination occurs in the 8-bp core sequence (GGATACTT). lox2272 sites are compatible with each other, but incompatible with loxP or loxN sites (Lee and Saito, 1988). Cre recombinase
   2432..2465    +  protein_bind   loxP: Cre-mediated recombination occurs in the 8-bp core sequence (GCATACAT). Cre recombinase
   2483..2507    +  misc_feature   MCS (fragment): pBluescript multiple cloning site
   2507..3095    +  misc_feature   WPRE: woodchuck hepatitis virus posttranscriptional regulatory element
   3138..3259    -  polyA_signal   SV40 poly(A) signal: SV40 polyadenylation signal
   3282..3350    -  CDS            large T antigen (fragment): large T antigen from SV40 (simian virus 40)
   3421..3553    +  repeat_region  AAV2 ITR (fragment): inverted terminal repeat of adeno-associated virus serotype 2 inverted
   3548..3617    +  CDS            lacZα (fragment): LacZα fragment of β-galactosidase; lacZ fragment
   3622..3736    +  rep_origin     f1 ori (fragment) (sequence partly withheld): f1 bacteriophage origin of replication; arrow indicates direction of (+) strand synthesis
   3949..4537    -  rep_origin     ori: high-copy-number ColE1/pMB1/pBR322/pUC origin of replication
   4708..5568    -  CDS            AmpR: β-lactamase; bla; confers resistance to ampicillin, carbenicillin, and related antibiotics
   5569..5673    -  promoter       AmpR promoter: bla
   5726..6154    -  rep_origin     f1 ori (sequence partly withheld): f1 bacteriophage origin of replication; arrow indicates direction of (+) strand synthesis
