>Addgene plasmid #100856 | pAAV.Syn.Flex.NES-jRGECO1b.WPRE.SV40 | addgene full sequence | sequence record 219869 | Addgene Partial NGS Result
GCCTTTTTACGGTTCCTGGCCTTTTGCTGGCCTTTTGCTCACATGTTCTTTCCTGCGTTATCCCCTGATT
CTGTGGATAACCGTATTACCGCCTTTGAGTGAGCTGATACCGCTCGCCGCAGCCGAACGACCGAGCGCAG
CGAGTCAGTGAGCGAGGAAGCGGAAGAGCGCCCAATACGCAAACCGCCTCTCCCCGCGCGTTGGCCGATT
CATTAATGCAGCTGCGCGCTCGCTCGCTCACTGAGGCCGCCCGGGCAAAGCCCGGGCGTCGGGCGACCTT
TGGTCGCCCGGCCTCAGTGAGCGAGCGAGCGCGCAGAGAGGGAGTGGCCAACTCCATCACTAGGGGTTCC
TTGTAGTTAATGATTAACCCGCCATGCTACTTATCTACGTAGCCATGCTCTAGGAAGATCCTTATCGATT
TTACCACATTTGTAGAGGTTTTACTTGCTTTAAAAAACCTCCCACATCTCCCCCTGAACCTGAAACATAA
AATGAATGCAATTGTTGTTGTTAACTTGTTTATTGCAGCTTATAATGGTTACAAATAAAGCAATAGCATC
ACAAATTTCACAAATAAAGCATTTTTTTCACTGCATTCTAGTTGTGGTTTGTCCAAACTCATCAATGTAT
CTTATCATGTCTGCTCGAAGCGGCCGCCCGGGTCGACGGTATCGATGCGGGGAGGCGGCCCAAAGGGAGA
TCCGACTCGTCTGAGGGCGAAGGCGAAGACGCGGAAGAGGCCGCAGAGCCGGCAGCAGGCCGCGGGAAGG
AAGGTCCGCTGGATTGAGGGCCGAAGGGACGTAGCAGAAGGACGTCCCGCGCAGAATCCAGGTGGCAACA
CAGGCGAGCAGCCAAGGAAAGGACGATGATTTCCCCGACAACACCACGGAATTGTCAGTGCCCAACAGCC
GAGCCCCTGTCCAGCAGCGGGCAAGGCAGGCGGCGATGAGTTCCGCCGTGGCAATAGGGAGGGGGAAAGC
GAAAGTCCCGGAAAGGAGCTGACAGGTGGTGGCAATGCCCCAACCAGTGGGGGTTGCGTCAGCAAACACA
GTGCACACCACGCCACGTTGCCTGACAACGGGCCACAACTCCTCATAAAGAGACAGCAACCAGGATTTAT
ACAAGGAGGAGAAAATGAAAGCCATACGGGAAGCAATAGCATGATACAAAGGCATTAAAGCAGCGTATCC
ACATAGCGTAAAAGGAGCAACATAGTTAAGAATACCAGTCAATCTTTCACAAATTTTGTAATCCAGAGGT
TGATTATCGATAAGCTTGATATCGAATTCGAACCTCTTCGAGGGACATAACTTCGTATAATGTATGCTAT
ACGAAGTTATGGGTCGATGGTGAGATCTGGACTAGAGGGTCGATGGTGATGCTTGGATCAAAATAGGAAG
AATCCCAATGATAACTTCGTATAAAGTATCCTATACGAAGTTATACTAGGATCCGCCACCATGCTGCAGA
ACGAGCTTGCTCTTAAGTTGGCTGGACTTGATATTAACAAGACTGGAGGAGGTTCTCATCATCATCATCA
TCATGGTATGGCTAGCATGACTGGTGGACAGCAAATGGGTCGGGATCTGTACGACGATGACGATAAGGAT
CTCGCAACAATGGTCGACTCATCACGTCGTAAGTGGAATAAGGCAGGTCACGCAGTCAGAGCTATAGGTC
GGCTGAGCTCACCCGTGGTTTCCGAGCGGATGTACCCCGAGGACGGCGCCCTTAAGAGCGAGATCAAGAA
GGGGCTGAGGCTGAAGGACGGCGGCCACTACGCCGCCGAGGTCAAGACTACCTACAAGGCCAAGAAGCCC
GTGCAGCTGCCCGGCGCCTACAAGGTGGACATCAAGTTGGACATCGTCTCCCACAACGAGGACTACACCA
TCGTGGAACAGTGCGAATGTGCCGAGGGCCGCCACTCCACCGGCGGCATGGACGAGCTGTACAAGGGAGG
TACAGGCGGGAGTCTGGTGAGCAAGGGCGAGGAGGATAACATGGCCATCATCAAGGAGTTCATGCGCTTC
AAGGTGCACATGGAGGGCTCCGTGAACGGCCACGAGTTCGAGATCGAGGGCGAGGGCGAGGGCCGCCCCT
ACGAGGCCTTTCAGACCGCTAAGCTGAAGGTGACCAAGGGTGGCCCCCTGCCCTTCGCCTGGGACATCCT
GTCCCCTCAGTTCATGTACGGCTCCAAGGCCTACATTAAGCACCCAGCCGACATCCCCGACTACTTCAAG
CTGTCCTTCCCCGAGGGCTTCAGGTGGGAGCGCGTGATGAACTTCGAGGACGGCGGCATTATTCACGTGA
ACCAGGACTCCTCCCTGCAGGACGGCGTATTCATCTACAAGGTGAAGCTGCGCGGCACCAACTTCCCTCC
GGACGGCCCCGTAATGCAGAAGAAGACCATGGGCTGGGAGGCTACGCGTGACCAACTGACTGAAGAGCAG
ATCGCAGAATTTAAAGAGGCTTTCTCCTGCTTTGACAAGGACGGGGATGGGACGATAACAACCAAGGAGC
TTGGGACGGTGATGCGATCGCTGGGGCAGAACCCCACAGAAGCAGAGCTGCAGGACATGATCAATGAAGT
AGATGCCGACGGTGACGGCACATTCGACTTCCCTGAGTTCCTGACGATGATGGCAAGAAAAATGAATGAC
ACAGACAGTGAAGAGGAAATTCGCGAAGCGTTCCGCGTGTTTGATAAGGACGGCAATGGCTACATCGGCG
CAGCAGAGCTTCGCCACGTGATGACAGACCTTGGAGAGAAGTTAACAGATGAGGAGGTTGATGAAATGAT
CAGGGTAGCAGACATCGATGGGGATGGTCAGGTAAACTACGAAGAGTTTGTACAAATGATGACAGCGAAG
TGAAAGCTCTAGTATAACTTCGTATAGCATACATTATACGAAGTTATGGGTCGATGGTGATGCTTGGCAA
TTCGGGTCGATGGTGAAGCATTGGTCTTCCTATTTTGATATAACTTCGTATAGGATACTTTATACGAAGT
TATGGGGATCCTTGCTAGCAGCTTGAATTCGACTGCGCTCTCAGGCACGACACGACTCCTCCGCTGCCCA
CCGCAGACTGAGGCAGCGCTGAGTCGCCGGCGCCGCAGCGCAGATGGTCGCGCCCGTGCCCCCCTATCTC
GCGCCTCGCGTGGTGCGGTCCGGCTGGGCCGGCGGCGGCGCGGACGCGACCAAGGTGGCCGGGAAGGGGA
GTTTGCGGGGGACCGGCGAGTGACGTCAGCGCGCCTTCAGTGCTGAGGCGGCGGTGGCGCGCGCCGCCAG
GCGGGGGCGAAGGCACTGTCCGCGGTGCTGAAGCTGGCAGTGCGCACGCGCCTCGCCGCATCCTGTTTCC
CCTCCCCCTCTCTGATAGGGGATGCGCAATTTGGGGAATGGGGGTTGGGTGCTTGTCCAGTGGGTCGGGG
TCGGTCGTCAGGTAGGCACCCCCACCCCGCCTCATCCTGGTCCTAAAACCCACTTGCACTCATACGCAGG
GCCCTCTGCAGAGATCTTCCTAGAGCATGGCTACGTAGATAAGTAGCATGGCGGGTTAATCATTAACTAC
AAGGAACCCCTAGTGATGGAGTTGGCCACTCCCTCTCTGCGCGCTCGCTCGCTCACTGAGGCCGGGCGAC
CAAAGGTCGCCCGACGCCCGGGCTTTGCCCGGGCGGCCTCAGTGAGCGAGCGAGCGCGCAGCTGGCGTAA
TAGCGAAGAGGCCCGCACCGATCGCCCTTCCCAACAGTTGCGCAGCCTGAATGGCGAATGGG
[124 nt withheld, positions 3773-3896]
C
[91 nt withheld, positions 3898-3988]
A
[49 nt withheld, positions 3990-4038]
CCTTTGACGTTGGAGTCCACGTTCTTT
[37 nt withheld, positions 4066-4102]
ACCCTATCTCGGTCTATTCTTTTGATTTATAAGGGATTTTGCCGATTTCGGCCTATTGGTTAAAAAATGA
GCTGATTTAACAAAAATTTAACGCGAATTTTAACAAAATATTAACGCTTACAATTTAGGTGGCACTTTTC
GGGGAAATGTGCGCGGAACCCCTATTTGTTTATTTTTCTAAATACATTCAAATATGTATCCGCTCATGAG
ACAATAACCCTGATAAATGCTTCAATAATATTGAAAAAGGAAGAGTATGAGTATTCAACATTTCCGTGTC
GCCCTTATTCCCTTTTTTGCGGCATTTTGCCTTCCTGTTTTTGCTCACCCAGAAACGCTGGTGAAAGTAA
AAGATGCTGAAGATCAGTTGGGTGCACGAGTGGGTTACATCGAACTGGATCTCAACAGCGGTAAGATCCT
TGAGAGTTTTCGCCCCGAAGAACGTTTTCCAATGATGAGCACTTTTAAAGTTCTGCTATGTGGCGCGGTA
TTATCCCGTATTGACGCCGGGCAAGAGCAACTCGGTCGCCGCATACACTATTCTCAGAATGACTTGGTTG
AGTACTCACCAGTCACAGAAAAGCATCTTACGGATGGCATGACAGTAAGAGAATTATGCAGTGCTGCCAT
AACCATGAGTGATAACACTGCGGCCAACTTACTTCTGACAACGATCGGAGGACCGAAGGAGCTAACCGCT
TTTTTGCACAACATGGGGGATCATGTAACTCGCCTTGATCGTTGGGAACCGGAGCTGAATGAAGCCATAC
CAAACGACGAGCGTGACACCACGATGCCTGTAGCAATGGCAACAACGTTGCGCAAACTATTAACTGGCGA
ACTACTTACTCTAGCTTCCCGGCAACAATTAATAGACTGGATGGAGGCGGATAAAGTTGCAGGACCACTT
CTGCGCTCGGCCCTTCCGGCTGGCTGGTTTATTGCTGATAAATCTGGAGCCGGTGAGCGTGGGTCTCGCG
GTATCATTGCAGCACTGGGGCCAGATGGTAAGCCCTCCCGTATCGTAGTTATCTACACGACGGGGAGTCA
GGCAACTATGGATGAACGAAATAGACAGATCGCTGAGATAGGTGCCTCACTGATTAAGCATTGGTAACTG
TCAGACCAAGTTTACTCATATATACTTTAGATTGATTTAAAACTTCATTTTTAATTTAAAAGGATCTAGG
TGAAGATCCTTTTTGATAATCTCATGACCAAAATCCCTTAACGTGAGTTTTCGTTCCACTGAGCGTCAGA
CCCCGTAGAAAAGATCAAAGGATCTTCTTGAGATCCTTTTTTTCTGCGCGTAATCTGCTGCTTGCAAACA
AAAAAACCACCGCTACCAGCGGTGGTTTGTTTGCCGGATCAAGAGCTACCAACTCTTTTTCCGAAGGTAA
CTGGCTTCAGCAGAGCGCAGATACCAAATACTGTTCTTCTAGTGTAGCCGTAGTTAGGCCACCACTTCAA
GAACTCTGTAGCACCGCCTACATACCTCGCTCTGCTAATCCTGTTACCAGTGGCTGCTGCCAGTGGCGAT
AAGTCGTGTCTTACCGGGTTGGACTCAAGACGATAGTTACCGGATAAGGCGCAGCGGTCGGGCTGAACGG
GGGGTTCGTGCACACAGCCCAGCTTGGAGCGAACGACCTACACCGAACTGAGATACCTACAGCGTGAGCT
ATGAGAAAGCGCCACGCTTCCCGAAGGGAGAAAGGCGGACAGGTATCCGGTAAGCGGCAGGGTCGGAACA
GGAGAGCGCACGAGGGAGCTTCCAGGGGGAAACGCCTGGTATCTTTATAGTCCTGTCGGGTTTCGCCACC
TCTGACTTGAGCGTCGATTTTTGTGATGCTCGTCAGGGGGGCGGAGCCTATGGAAAAACGCCAGCAACGC
GGCCTTTTTACGGTTCCTGGCCTTTTGCTGGCCTTTTGCTCACATGTTCTTTCCTGCGTTATCCCCTGAT
TCTGTGGATAACCGTATTACCGCCTTTGAGTGAGCTGATACCGCTCGCCGCAGCCGAACGACCGAGCGCA
GCGAGTCAGTGAGCGAGGAAGCGGAAGAGCGCCCAATACGCAAACCGCCTCTCCCCGCGCGTTGGCCGAT
TCATTAATGCAGCTGGCACGACAGGTTTCCCGACTGGAAAGCGGGCAGTGAGCGCAACGCAATTAATGTG
AGTTAGCTCACTCATTAGGCACCCCAGGCTTTACACTTTATGCTTCCGGCTCGTATGTTGTGTGGAATTG
TGAGCGGATAACAATTTCACACAGGAAACAGCTATGACCATGATTACGCCAAGCTTTGCT
Features (pLannotate 1.2.2; 28 found; start..end, strand, type, name):
     33..166     +  rep_origin     RSF ori (fragment): Plasmids containing the RSF 1030 origin of replication can be propagated in E. coli cells that contain additional plasmids with compatible origins.
    168..224     +  CDS            lacI (fragment): lac repressor; lacI; The lac repressor binds to the lac operator to inhibit transcription in E. coli. This inhibition can be relieved by adding lactose or isopropyl-β-D-thiogalactopyranoside (IPTG).
    218..351     -  repeat_region  AAV2 ITR: inverted terminal repeat of adeno-associated virus serotype 2 inverted
    422..490     +  CDS            large T antigen (fragment): large T antigen from SV40 (simian virus 40)
    513..634     +  polyA_signal   SV40 poly(A) signal: SV40 polyadenylation signal
    677..1265    -  misc_feature   WPRE: woodchuck hepatitis virus posttranscriptional regulatory element
   1265..1289    -  misc_feature   MCS (fragment): pBluescript multiple cloning site
   1307..1340    -  protein_bind   loxP: Cre-mediated recombination occurs in the 8-bp core sequence (GCATACAT). Cre recombinase
   1411..1444    -  protein_bind   lox2272: Cre-mediated recombination occurs in the 8-bp core sequence (GGATACTT). lox2272 sites are compatible with each other, but incompatible with loxP or loxN sites (Lee and Saito, 1988). Cre recombinase
   1527..1547    +  CDS            capTEV™ (fragment): composite tag for in vivo biotinylation, TEV protease cleavage, and 6xHis tagging
   1548..1580    +  CDS            T7 tag (gene 10 leader): leader peptide from bacteriophage T7 gene 10 promotes efficient translation in E. coli
   1584..1607    +  CDS            Xpress™ tag: Xpress™ epitope tag, including an enterokinase recognition and cleavage site
   1635..1691    +  CDS            calmodulin-binding peptide: calmodulin-binding peptide from avian smooth muscle myosin light chain kinase
   1697..2423    +  CDS            HyPerRed (fragment): red fluorescent genetically encoded indicator for H2O2 ()
   2430..2870    +  CDS            CALM1: CALM1_HUMAN - Also known as CALM, CAM, CAM1. Experimental evidence at protein level: Swiss-Prot protein existence level 1. (Microbial infection) Required for Legionella pneumophila SidJ glutamylase activity. From Homo sapiens (Human).
   2884..2917    +  protein_bind   loxP: Cre-mediated recombination occurs in the 8-bp core sequence (GCATACAT). Cre recombinase
   2980..3013    +  protein_bind   lox2272: Cre-mediated recombination occurs in the 8-bp core sequence (GGATACTT). lox2272 sites are compatible with each other, but incompatible with loxP or loxN sites (Lee and Saito, 1988). Cre recombinase
   3043..3490    -  promoter       hSyn promoter: human synapsin I promoter; confers neuron-specific expression (Kügler et al., 2003)
   3572..3704    +  repeat_region  AAV2 ITR (fragment): inverted terminal repeat of adeno-associated virus serotype 2 inverted
   3699..3768    +  CDS            lacZα (fragment): LacZα fragment of β-galactosidase; lacZ fragment
   3773..4201    +  rep_origin     f1 ori (sequence partly withheld): f1 bacteriophage origin of replication; arrow indicates direction of (+) strand synthesis
   4254..4358    +  promoter       AmpR promoter: bla
   4359..5219    +  CDS            AmpR: β-lactamase; bla; confers resistance to ampicillin, carbenicillin, and related antibiotics
   5390..5978    +  rep_origin     ori: high-copy-number ColE1/pMB1/pBR322/pUC origin of replication
   6161..6253    +  CDS            lacI (fragment): lac repressor; lacI; The lac repressor binds to the lac operator to inhibit transcription in E. coli. This inhibition can be relieved by adding lactose or isopropyl-β-D-thiogalactopyranoside (IPTG).
   6266..6287    +  protein_bind   CAP binding site: CAP binding activates transcription in the presence of cAMP. E. coli catabolite activator protein
   6302..6332    +  promoter       lac promoter: promoter for the E. coli lac operon
   6340..6356    +  protein_bind   lac operator: The lac repressor binds to the lac operator to inhibit transcription in E. coli. This inhibition can be relieved by adding lactose or isopropyl-β-D-thiogalactopyranoside (IPTG). lac repressor encoded by lacI
