[The description below was written by a language model from this plasmid's Addgene catalogue record and pLannotate feature annotations shown in this document.]
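Description:
pAAV.Syn.Flex.NES-jRGECO1b.WPRE.SV40 is an adeno-associated virus transfer plasmid for Cre-dependent, neuron-restricted expression of jRGECO1b, a synthetic red fluorescent calcium indicator. The bacterial backbone carries a high-copy ColE1/pUC-type origin, an f1 phage origin and an ampicillin resistance gene under its own promoter. The expression cassette sits between AAV2 inverted terminal repeats, which allow it to be packaged into recombinant AAV particles when replication and capsid functions are supplied in trans.

Within the ITRs, the human synapsin I promoter is followed by a FLEX (double-inverted) switch: pairs of loxP and lox2272 sites in opposing orientations flank the sensor coding sequence, which lies antisense to the promoter. In cells expressing Cre, recombination between the compatible site pairs inverts the cassette and then locks it in the sense orientation, so the indicator is made only in Cre-positive neurons. The sensor is annotated piecewise as a His/T7/Xpress leader, a calmodulin-binding peptide, a red fluorescent protein domain (matched by the software to the related HyPerRed) and calmodulin. This is the layout expected for this type of sensor, in which calcium-driven binding of calmodulin to the peptide changes fluorescence. The name indicates a nuclear export signal (NES), although it is not separately annotated. A WPRE enhances transcript stability and expression, and an SV40 polyadenylation signal terminates the transcript.

Two sequence records are provided, a 6,155 nt assembly and a 6,402 nt partial result. They agree on the cassette but differ in backbone details such as lac-region fragments, so the exact backbone arrangement is uncertain. The construct is used to image neural activity in genetically defined neuronal populations.
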