Addgene plasmid #100856: pAAV.Syn.Flex.NES-jRGECO1b.WPRE.SV40
Purpose: AAV expression of Cre recombinase-activated jRGECO1b, a red fluorescent calcium sensor protein, from the Synapsin promoter
Depositing lab: Douglas Kim & GENIE Project. Depositing organization: HHMI, Janelia Research Campus. Publication: Sensitive red protein calcium indicators for imaging neural activity. Dana H, Mohar B, Sun Y, Narayan S, Gordus A, Hasseman JP, Tsegaye G, Holt GT, Hu A, Walpita D, Patel R, Macklin JJ, Bargmann CI, Ahrens MB, Schreiter ER, Jayaraman V, Looger LL, Svoboda K, Kim DS. eLife. 2016 Mar 24;5. pii: e12727. doi: 10.7554/eLife.12727. PubMed 27011354.
Backbone
  Vector backbone: pAAV
  Vector type: Mammalian Expression, AAV
Growth in bacteria
  Bacterial resistance: Ampicillin, 100 μg/mL
  Growth temperature: 37°C
  Growth strain: NEB Stable
  Copy number: Unknown
Gene/Insert
  Gene/Insert name: jRGECO1b
  Species: Synthetic
  Promoter: Synapsin
  Cloning method: Unknown
  Sequencing primers: 5′ unknown
Terms and licenses: Academic/Nonprofit Terms; Industry Terms: Not Available to Industry
Depositor comments: This plasmid was previously available as pAAV.Syn.Flex.NES-jRGECO1b.WPRE.SV40 (p3845) from the Penn Vector Core. This plasmid was created as part of the GENIE project at Janelia Research Campus.
How to cite: pAAV.Syn.Flex.NES-jRGECO1b.WPRE.SV40 was a gift from Douglas Kim & GENIE Project (Addgene plasmid # 100856 ; http://n2t.net/addgene:100856 ; RRID:Addgene_100856)
